>Addgene plasmid #185403 | miniCMV-iRFP670-tDeg | addgene full sequence | sequence record 363949 | Addgene NGS Result
GACGGATCGGGAGATCTCCCGATCCCCTATGGTGCACTCTCAGTACAATCTGCTCTGATGCCGCATAGTT
AAGCCAGTATCTGCTCCCTGCTTGTGTGTTGGAGGTCGCTGAGTAGTGCGCGAGCAAAATTTAAGCTACA
ACAAGGCAAGGCTTGACCGACAATTGCATGAAGAATCTGCTTAGGGTTAGGCGTTTTGCGCTGCTTCGCG
ATGTACGGGCCAGATATACGCGTTGGTAGGCGTGTACGGTGGGAGGCCTATATAAGCAGAGCTCGTTTAG
TGAACCGTCAGATCGCGCCGACATCACCATGGCGCGTAAGGTCGATCTCACCTCCTGCGATCGCGAGCCG
ATCCACATCCCCGGCAGCATTCAGCCGTGCGGCTGCCTGCTAGCCTGCGACGCGCAGGCGGTGCGGATCA
CGCGCATTACGGAAAATGCCGGCGCGTTCTTTGGACGCGAAACTCCGCGGGTCGGTGAGCTACTCGCCGA
TTACTTCGGCGAGACCGAAGCCCATGCGCTGCGCAACGCACTGGCGCAGTCCTCCGATCCAAAGCGACCG
GCGCTGATCTTCGGTTGGCGCGACGGCCTGACCGGCCGCACCTTCGACATCTCACTGCATCGCCATGACG
GTACATCGATCATCGAGTTCGAGCCTGCGGCGGCCGAACAGGCCGACAATCCGCTGCGGCTGACGCGGCA
GATCATCGCGCGCACCAAAGAACTGAAGTCGCTCGAAGAGATGGCCGCACGGGTGCCGCGCTATCTGCAG
GCGATGCTCGGCTATCACCGCGTGATGTTGTACCGCTTCGCGGACGACGGCTCCGGGATGGTGATCGGCG
AGGCGAAGCGCAGCGACCTCGAGAGCTTTCTCGGTCAGCACTTTCCGGCGTCGCTGGTCCCGCAGCAGGC
GCGGCTACTGTACTTGAAGAACGCGATCCGCGTGGTCTCGGATTCGCGCGGCATCAGCAGCCGGATCGTG
CCCGAGCACGACGCCTCCGGCGCCGCGCTCGATCTGTCGTTCGCGCACCTGCGCAGCATCTCGCCCTGCC
ATCTCGAATTTCTGCGGAACATGGGCGTCAGCGCCTCGATGTCGCTGTCGATCATCATTGACGGCACGCT
ATGGGGATTGATCATCTGTCATCATTACGAGCCGCGTGCCGTGCCGATGGCGCAGCGCGTCGCGGCCGAA
ATGTTCGCCGACTTCTTATCGCTGCACTTCACCGCCGCCCACCACCAACGCGGAGGCGGAGGCTCCGGAG
GCGGAGGCTCCGGAGGCGGAGGCTCCGGAGGCTCCGGCGGAAGATCCGGTGGTGGTTCTGGTCCTCGTCC
CCGTGGTACTCGTGGTAAAGGTCGCCGTATTCGTCGCCGCGGTTAAGAATTCTCTAGAGGGCCCTATTCT
ATAGTGTCACCTAAATGCTAGAGCTCGCTGATCAGCCTCGACTGTGCCTTCTAGTTGCCAGCCATCTGTT
GTTTGCCCCTCCCCCGTGCCTTCCTTGACCCTGGAAGGTGCCACTCCCACTGTCCTTTCCTAATAAAATG
AGGAAATTGCATCGCATTGTCTGAGTAGGTGTCATTCTATTCTGGGGGGTGGGGTGGGGCAGGACAGCAA
GGGGGAGGATTGGGAAGACAATAGCAGGCATGCTGGGGATGCGGTGGGCTCTATGGCTTCTGAGGCGGAA
AGAACCAGCTGGGGCTCTAGGGGGTATCCCC
[124 nt withheld, positions 1712-1835]
C
[91 nt withheld, positions 1837-1927]
A
[49 nt withheld, positions 1929-1977]
CCTTTGACGTTGGAGTCCACGTTCTTT
[37 nt withheld, positions 2005-2041]
ACCCTATCTCGGTCTATTCTTTTGATTTATAAGGGATTTTGCCGATTTCGGCCTATTGGTTAAAAAATGA
GCTGATTTAACAAAAATTTAACGCGAATTAATTCTGTGGAATGTGTGTCAGTTAGGGTGTGGAAAGTCCC
CAGGCTCCCCAGCAGGCAGAAGTATGCAAAGCATGCATCTCAATTAGTCAGCAACCAGGTGTGGAAAGTC
CCCAGGCTCCCCAGCAGGCAGAAGTATGCAAAGCATGCATCTCAATTAGTCAGCAACCATAGTCCCGCCC
CTAACTCCGCCCATCCCGCCCCTAACTCCGCCCAGTTCCGCCCATTCTCCGCCCCATGGCTGACTAATTT
TTTTTATTTATGCAGAGGCCGAGGCCGCCTCTGCCTCTGAGCTATTCCAGAAGTAGTGAGGAGGCTTTTT
TGGAGGCCTAGGCTTTTGCAAAAAGCTCCCGGGAGCTTGTATATCCATTTTCGGATCTGATCAAGAGACA
GGATGAGGATCGTTTCGCATGATTGAACAAGATGGATTGCACGCAGGTTCTCCGGCCGCTTGGGTGGAGA
GGCTATTCGGCTATGACTGGGCACAACAGACAATCGGCTGCTCTGATGCCGCCGTGTTCCGGCTGTCAGC
GCAGGGGCGCCCGGTTCTTTTTGTCAAGACCGACCTGTCCGGTGCCCTGAATGAACTGCAGGACGAGGCA
GCGCGGCTATCGTGGCTGGCCACGACGGGCGTTCCTTGCGCAGCTGTGCTCGACGTTGTCACTGAAGCGG
GAAGGGACTGGCTGCTATTGGGCGAAGTGCCGGGGCAGGATCTCCTGTCATCTCACCTTGCTCCTGCCGA
GAAAGTATCCATCATGGCTGATGCAATGCGGCGGCTGCATACGCTTGATCCGGCTACCTGCCCATTCGAC
CACCAAGCGAAACATCGCATCGAGCGAGCACGTACTCGGATGGAAGCCGGTCTTGTCGATCAGGATGATC
TGGACGAAGAGCATCAGGGGCTCGCGCCAGCCGAACTGTTCGCCAGGCTCAAGGCGCGCATGCCCGACGG
CGAGGATCTCGTCGTGACCCATGGCGATGCCTGCTTGCCGAATATCATGGTGGAAAATGGCCGCTTTTCT
GGATTCATCGACTGTGGCCGGCTGGGTGTGGCGGACCGCTATCAGGACATAGCGTTGGCTACCCGTGATA
TTGCTGAAGAGCTTGGCGGCGAATGGGCTGACCGCTTCCTCGTGCTTTACGGTATCGCCGCTCCCGATTC
GCAGCGCATCGCCTTCTATCGCCTTCTTGACGAGTTCTTCTGAGCGGGACTCTGGGGTTCGAAATGACCG
ACCAAGCGACGCCCAACCTGCCATCACGAGATTTCGATTCCACCGCCGCCTTCTATGAAAGGTTGGGCTT
CGGAATCGTTTTCCGGGACGCCGGCTGGATGATCCTCCAGCGCGGGGATCTCATGCTGGAGTTCTTCGCC
CACCCCAACTTGTTTATTGCAGCTTATAATGGTTACAAATAAAGCAATAGCATCACAAATTTCACAAATA
AAGCATTTTTTTCACTGCATTCTAGTTGTGGTTTGTCCAAACTCATCAATGTATCTTATCATGTCTGTAT
ACCGTCGACCTCTAGCTAGAGCTTGGCGTAATCATGGTCATAGCTGTTTCCTGTGTGAAATTGTTATCCG
CTCACAATTCCACACAACATACGAGCCGGAAGCATAAAGTGTAAAGCCTGGGGTGCCTAATGAGTGAGCT
AACTCACATTAATTGCGTTGCGCTCACTGCCCGCTTTCCAGTCGGGAAACCTGTCGTGCCAGCTGCATTA
ATGAATCGGCCAACGCGCGGGGAGAGGCGGTTTGCGTATTGGGCGCTCTTCCGCTTCCTCGCTCACTGAC
TCGCTGCGCTCGGTCGTTCGGCTGCGGCGAGCGGTATCAGCTCACTCAAAGGCGGTAATACGGTTATCCA
CAGAATCAGGGGATAACGCAGGAAAGAACATGTGAGCAAAAGGCCAGCAAAAGGCCAGGAACCGTAAAAA
GGCCGCGTTGCTGGCGTTTTTCCATAGGCTCCGCCCCCCTGACGAGCATCACAAAAATCGACGCTCAAGT
CAGAGGTGGCGAAACCCGACAGGACTATAAAGATACCAGGCGTTTCCCCCTGGAAGCTCCCTCGTGCGCT
CTCCTGTTCCGACCCTGCCGCTTACCGGATACCTGTCCGCCTTTCTCCCTTCGGGAAGCGTGGCGCTTTC
TCATAGCTCACGCTGTAGGTATCTCAGTTCGGTGTAGGTCGTTCGCTCCAAGCTGGGCTGTGTGCACGAA
CCCCCCGTTCAGCCCGACCGCTGCGCCTTATCCGGTAACTATCGTCTTGAGTCCAACCCGGTAAGACACG
ACTTATCGCCACTGGCAGCAGCCACTGGTAACAGGATTAGCAGAGCGAGGTATGTAGGCGGTGCTACAGA
GTTCTTGAAGTGGTGGCCTAACTACGGCTACACTAGAAGAACAGTATTTGGTATCTGCGCTCTGCTGAAG
CCAGTTACCTTCGGAAAAAGAGTTGGTAGCTCTTGATCCGGCAAACAAACCACCGCTGGTAGCGGTGGTT
TTTTTGTTTGCAAGCAGCAGATTACGCGCAGAAAAAAAGGATCTCAAGAAGATCCTTTGATCTTTTCTAC
GGGGTCTGACGCTCAGTGGAACGAAAACTCACGTTAAGGGATTTTGGTCATGAGATTATCAAAAAGGATC
TTCACCTAGATCCTTTTAAATTAAAAATGAAGTTTTAAATCAATCTAAAGTATATATGAGTAAACTTGGT
CTGACAGTTACCAATGCTTAATCAGTGAGGCACCTATCTCAGCGATCTGTCTATTTCGTTCATCCATAGT
TGCCTGACTCCCCGTCGTGTAGATAACTACGATACGGGAGGGCTTACCATCTGGCCCCAGTGCTGCAATG
ATACCGCGAGACCCACGCTCACCGGCTCCAGATTTATCAGCAATAAACCAGCCAGCCGGAAGGGCCGAGC
GCAGAAGTGGTCCTGCAACTTTATCCGCCTCCATCCAGTCTATTAATTGTTGCCGGGAAGCTAGAGTAAG
TAGTTCGCCAGTTAATAGTTTGCGCAACGTTGTTGCCATTGCTACAGGCATCGTGGTGTCACGCTCGTCG
TTTGGTATGGCTTCATTCAGCTCCGGTTCCCAACGATCAAGGCGAGTTACATGATCCCCCATGTTGTGCA
AAAAAGCGGTTAGCTCCTTCGGTCCTCCGATCGTTGTCAGAAGTAAGTTGGCCGCAGTGTTATCACTCAT
GGTTATGGCAGCACTGCATAATTCTCTTACTGTCATGCCATCCGTAAGATGCTTTTCTGTGACTGGTGAG
TACTCAACCAAGTCATTCTGAGAATAGTGTATGCGGCGACCGAGTTGCTCTTGCCCGGCGTCAATACGGG
ATAATACCGCGCCACATAGCAGAACTTTAAAAGTGCTCATCATTGGAAAACGTTCTTCGGGGCGAAAACT
CTCAAGGATCTTACCGCTGTTGAGATCCAGTTCGATGTAACCCACTCGTGCACCCAACTGATCTTCAGCA
TCTTTTACTTTCACCAGCGTTTCTGGGTGAGCAAAAACAGGAAGGCAAAATGCCGCAAAAAAGGGAATAA
GGGCGACACGGAAATGTTGAATACTCATACTCTTCCTTTTTCAATATTATTGAAGCATTTATCAGGGTTA
TTGTCTCATGAGCGGATACATATTTGAATGTATTTAGAAAAATAAACAAATAGGGGTTCCGCGCACATTT
CCCCGAAAAGTGCCACCTGACGTC
Features (pLannotate 1.2.2; 18 found; start..end, strand, type, name):
     28..80      -  misc_feature   bom (fragment): basis of mobility region from pBR322
    235..273     +  promoter       minimal CMV promoter: human cytomegalovirus (CMV) immediate early promoter
    309..1241    +  CDS            iRFP670: iRFP670 is a basic (constitutively fluorescent) near ir fluorescent protein published in 2013, derived from Rhodopseudomonas palustris CGA009. It has low acid sensitivity. It requires the cofactor biliverdin for fluorescence.
   1398..1416    -  promoter       SP6 promoter: promoter for bacteriophage SP6 RNA polymerase
   1442..1666    +  polyA_signal   bGH poly(A) signal: bovine growth hormone polyadenylation signal
   1670..1691    +  promoter       SV40 promoter (fragment): SV40 enhancer and early promoter
   1712..2140    +  rep_origin     f1 ori (sequence partly withheld): f1 bacteriophage origin of replication; arrow indicates direction of (+) strand synthesis
   2154..2483    +  promoter       SV40 promoter: SV40 enhancer and early promoter
   2550..3341    +  CDS            neo: KKA2_KLEPN - Also known as kan, nptII. Experimental evidence at protein level: Swiss-Prot protein existence level 1. Resistance to kanamycin, neomycin, paromomycin, ribostamycin, butirosin and gentamicin B. From Klebsiella pneumoniae.
   3365..3523    +  CDS            ble (fragment): BLE_KLEPN - Experimental evidence at protein level: Swiss-Prot protein existence level 1. Binding protein with a strong affinity to the bleomycin family of antibiotics. Binds to CL990; an antimitotic-antibiotic compound. From Klebsiella pneumoniae.
   3518..3639    +  polyA_signal   SV40 poly(A) signal: SV40 polyadenylation signal
   3712..3728    -  protein_bind   lac operator: The lac repressor binds to the lac operator to inhibit transcription in E. coli. This inhibition can be relieved by adding lactose or isopropyl-β-D-thiogalactopyranoside (IPTG). lac repressor encoded by lacI
   3736..3766    -  promoter       lac promoter: promoter for the E. coli lac operon
   3781..3802    -  protein_bind   CAP binding site: CAP binding activates transcription in the presence of cAMP. E. coli catabolite activator protein
   3815..3907    -  CDS            lacI (fragment): lac repressor; lacI; The lac repressor binds to the lac operator to inhibit transcription in E. coli. This inhibition can be relieved by adding lactose or isopropyl-β-D-thiogalactopyranoside (IPTG).
   4090..4678    -  rep_origin     ori: high-copy-number ColE1/pMB1/pBR322/pUC origin of replication
   4849..5709    -  CDS            AmpR: β-lactamase; bla; confers resistance to ampicillin, carbenicillin, and related antibiotics
   5710..5814    -  promoter       AmpR promoter: bla
