[The description below was written by a language model from this plasmid's Addgene catalogue record and pLannotate feature annotations shown in this document.]
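Description:
miniCMV-iRFP670-tDeg is a mammalian expression plasmid built on the pcDNA3.1 backbone, with a sequenced length of about 5.8 kb. It is propagated in E. coli at high copy from a ColE1/pUC-type origin under ampicillin selection (β-lactamase driven by its own promoter). It also keeps the usual pcDNA3.1 accessories: an f1 phage origin and an SV40 early promoter–neomycin phosphotransferase–SV40 poly(A) cassette, which would allow G418 selection of transfected mammalian cells. Small lac promoter/operator, lacI, ble and bom fragments in the annotation appear to be backbone remnants rather than functional parts.

The payload is a synthetic fusion of iRFP670 to tDeg. iRFP670 is a near-infrared fluorescent protein derived from a Rhodopseudomonas palustris bacteriophytochrome and needs biliverdin as its chromophore. Expression is driven by a minimal CMV promoter rather than the full CMV enhancer/promoter, which gives comparatively low expression, and the transcript is terminated by the bGH polyadenylation signal. The feature table annotates only the iRFP670 coding region. The tDeg portion is not separately called, but it presumably lies in the unannotated stretch between the end of iRFP670 and the downstream SP6 promoter and bGH poly(A).

tDeg is generally known as a Tat-peptide-containing degron that destabilises the fused protein unless a cognate RNA aptamer binds and masks it, so that fluorescence depends on the RNA. This matches the recorded purpose as a "fluorogenic protein" and the associated work on genetically encoded sensors for imaging endogenous RNAs in living cells. The record does not describe the partner RNA sensor, which would have to be supplied from a separate construct.
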