Addgene plasmid #185403: miniCMV-iRFP670-tDeg
Purpose: iRFP670-tDeg fluorogenic protein
Depositing lab: Jian-Hui Jiang. Depositing organization: Hunan University. Publication: Genetically Encoded Sensor Enables Endogenous RNA Imaging with Conformation-Switching Induced Fluorogenic Proteins. Zhou WJ, Li H, Zhang KK, Wang F, Chu X, Jiang JH. J Am Chem Soc. 2021 Sep 8;143(35):14394-14401. doi: 10.1021/jacs.1c07719. Epub 2021 Aug 25. PubMed 34431301.
Backbone
  Vector backbone: pcDNA3.1
  Vector type: Mammalian Expression
Growth in bacteria
  Bacterial resistance: Ampicillin, 100 μg/mL
  Growth temperature: 37°C
  Growth strain: DH5alpha
  Copy number: High Copy
Gene/Insert
  Gene/Insert name: iRFP670-tDeg
  Species: Synthetic
  Mutation: WT
  Promoter: miniCMV (GGTAGGCGTGTACGGTGGGAGGCCTATATAAGCAGAGCT)
  Cloning method: Restriction Enzyme; 5′ cloning site MluI (unknown if destroyed); 3′ cloning site EcoRI (unknown if destroyed)
  Sequencing primers: 5′ unknown; 3′ TAGAAGGCACAGTCGAGG
Terms and licenses: Academic/Nonprofit Terms; Industry Terms: Not Available to Industry
How to cite: miniCMV-iRFP670-tDeg was a gift from Jian-Hui Jiang (Addgene plasmid # 185403 ; http://n2t.net/addgene:185403 ; RRID:Addgene_185403)
